Addgene plasmid #124883: pET15b-pA-Mnase
Purpose: To transform BL21-Gold(DE3) and induced by IPTG for His-proteinA-MNase fusion protein.
Depositing lab: Keji Zhao. Depositing organization: National Heart, Lung, and Blood Institute (NHLBI). Publication: Profiling single-cell histone modifications using indexing chromatin immunocleavage sequencing. Ku WL, Pan L, Cao Y, Gao W, Zhao K. Genome Res. 2021 Apr 14. pii: gr.260893.120. doi: 10.1101/gr.260893.120. PubMed 33853847.
Backbone
  Vector backbone: pET15b
  Vector type: Bacterial Expression
Growth in bacteria
  Bacterial resistance: Ampicillin, 100 μg/mL
  Growth temperature: 37°C
  Growth strain: DH5alpha
  Copy number: Unknown
Gene/Insert
  Gene/Insert name: protein A-MNase
  Insert size (bp): 1461
  Promoter: T7
  Cloning method: Unknown
  Sequencing primers: 5′ T7 promoter; 3′ T7 terminator
Terms and licenses: Academic/Nonprofit Terms; Industry Terms: Not Available to Industry
How to cite: pET15b-pA-Mnase was a gift from Keji Zhao (Addgene plasmid # 124883 ; http://n2t.net/addgene:124883 ; RRID:Addgene_124883)
