[The description below was written by a language model from this plasmid's Addgene catalogue record and pLannotate feature annotations shown in this document.]
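Description:
pET15b-pA-Mnase is a bacterial expression plasmid of about 7.1 kb, built on the pET15b backbone, for producing a His-tagged protein A–micrococcal nuclease (pA-MNase) fusion protein in E. coli. It replicates from a pBR322/ColE1-type origin accompanied by the bom region and the rop gene, which restrains copy number (the catalogue lists copy number as unknown). Selection is by ampicillin through the β-lactamase gene. Several short tetracycline-resistance fragments and a tet promoter are annotated, but these are non-functional remnants of the pBR322 ancestry of the backbone.

The 1,461 bp insert sits in a standard T7lac expression cassette: a T7 promoter followed by a lac operator, the phage T7 gene 10 ribosome binding site, the open reading frame, and a T7 terminator. The plasmid also carries lacI with its own promoter, so the repressor keeps the cassette off until IPTG is added in a host supplying T7 RNA polymerase, such as the BL21-Gold(DE3) strain named in the record. The coding region begins with a short His-tag segment (annotated as a fragment of a composite tag) and a thrombin cleavage site. These are followed by the immunoglobulin-binding domains of Staphylococcus aureus protein A and then S. aureus micrococcal nuclease. A stretch of several hundred bases between the thrombin site and the protein A domains is unannotated. The short "SET1" match just before the terminator is probably vector-derived sequence.

The His tag allows affinity purification of the fusion. In the fusion, protein A tethers the nuclease to antibodies bound at chromatin targets. This matches the associated publication on chromatin immunocleavage sequencing for single-cell histone modification profiling. The two sequence records, a sequencing-derived one and a depositor one, differ by a few bases and in their start coordinate but show the same feature set.
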