Features (pLannotate 1.2.2; 22 found; start..end, strand, type, name):
    104..208     +  promoter       AmpR promoter: bla
    209..1069    +  CDS            AmpR: β-lactamase; bla; confers resistance to ampicillin, carbenicillin, and related antibiotics
   1240..1828    +  rep_origin     ori: high-copy-number ColE1/pMB1/pBR322/pUC origin of replication
   2014..2156    -  misc_feature   bom: basis of mobility region from pBR322
   2258..2449    -  CDS            rop: Rop protein, which maintains plasmids at low copy number; rop
   2466..2846    +  CDS            YPB1_ECOLX: Protein predicted: Swiss-Prot protein existence level 4. From Escherichia coli.
   3088..3712    -  CDS            TcR (fragment): tetracycline efflux protein; tet; confers resistance to tetracycline
   3727..3748    -  protein_bind   CAP binding site: CAP binding activates transcription in the presence of cAMP. E. coli catabolite activator protein
   3761..4843    -  CDS            lacI: lac repressor; lacI; The lac repressor binds to the lac operator to inhibit transcription in E. coli. This inhibition can be relieved by adding lactose or isopropyl-β-D-thiogalactopyranoside (IPTG).
   4844..4921    -  promoter       lacI promoter: lacI
   4929..5208    -  CDS            TcR (fragment): tetracycline efflux protein; tet; confers resistance to tetracycline
   5230..5248    +  promoter       T7 promoter: promoter for bacteriophage T7 RNA polymerase
   5249..5273    +  protein_bind   lac operator: The lac repressor binds to the lac operator to inhibit transcription in E. coli. This inhibition can be relieved by adding lactose or isopropyl-β-D-thiogalactopyranoside (IPTG). lac repressor encoded by lacI
   5288..5310    +  RBS            RBS: efficient ribosome binding site from bacteriophage T7 gene 10 (Olins and Rangwala, 1989)
   5329..5345    +  CDS            capTEV™ (fragment): composite tag for in vivo biotinylation, TEV protease cleavage, and 6xHis tagging
   5356..5373    +  CDS            thrombin site: thrombin recognition and cleavage site
   5830..6255    +  CDS            protein A: immunoglobulin binding domains of Staphylocuccus aureus protein A
   6328..6774    +  CDS            MNase: micrococcal nuclease from Staphylococcus aureus
   6785..6834    +  CDS            SET1 (fragment): solubility-enhancement tag derived from T7 phage gene 10B
   6842..6889    +  terminator     T7 terminator: transcription terminator for bacteriophage T7 RNA polymerase
   6912..7016    -  CDS            TcR (fragment): tetracycline efflux protein; tet; confers resistance to tetracycline
   7064..7092    -  promoter       tet promoter: E. coli promoter for tetracycline efflux protein gene
>Addgene plasmid #124883 | pET15b-pA-Mnase | depositor full sequence | sequence record 238593 | not fully sequenced
TTCTTGAAGACGAAAGGGCCTCGTGATACGCCTATTTTTATAGGTTAATGTCATGATAATAATGGTTTCT
TAGACGTCAGGTGGCACTTTTCGGGGAAATGTGCGCGGAACCCCTATTTGTTTATTTTTCTAAATACATT
CAAATATGTATCCGCTCATGAGACAATAACCCTGATAAATGCTTCAATAATATTGAAAAAGGAAGAGTAT
GAGTATTCAACATTTCCGTGTCGCCCTTATTCCCTTTTTTGCGGCATTTTGCCTTCCTGTTTTTGCTCAC
CCAGAAACGCTGGTGAAAGTAAAAGATGCTGAAGATCAGTTGGGTGCACGAGTGGGTTACATCGAACTGG
ATCTCAACAGCGGTAAGATCCTTGAGAGTTTTCGCCCCGAAGAACGTTTTCCAATGATGAGCACTTTTAA
AGTTCTGCTATGTGGCGCGGTATTATCCCGTGTTGACGCCGGGCAAGAGCAACTCGGTCGCCGCATACAC
TATTCTCAGAATGACTTGGTTGAGTACTCACCAGTCACAGAAAAGCATCTTACGGATGGCATGACAGTAA
GAGAATTATGCAGTGCTGCCATAACCATGAGTGATAACACTGCGGCCAACTTACTTCTGACAACGATCGG
AGGACCGAAGGAGCTAACCGCTTTTTTGCACAACATGGGGGATCATGTAACTCGCCTTGATCGTTGGGAA
CCGGAGCTGAATGAAGCCATACCAAACGACGAGCGTGACACCACGATGCCTGCAGCAATGGCAACAACGT
TGCGCAAACTATTAACTGGCGAACTACTTACTCTAGCTTCCCGGCAACAATTAATAGACTGGATGGAGGC
GGATAAAGTTGCAGGACCACTTCTGCGCTCGGCCCTTCCGGCTGGCTGGTTTATTGCTGATAAATCTGGA
GCCGGTGAGCGTGGGTCTCGCGGTATCATTGCAGCACTGGGGCCAGATGGTAAGCCCTCCCGTATCGTAG
TTATCTACACGACGGGGAGTCAGGCAACTATGGATGAACGAAATAGACAGATCGCTGAGATAGGTGCCTC
ACTGATTAAGCATTGGTAACTGTCAGACCAAGTTTACTCATATATACTTTAGATTGATTTAAAACTTCAT
TTTTAATTTAAAAGGATCTAGGTGAAGATCCTTTTTGATAATCTCATGACCAAAATCCCTTAACGTGAGT
TTTCGTTCCACTGAGCGTCAGACCCCGTAGAAAAGATCAAAGGATCTTCTTGAGATCCTTTTTTTCTGCG
CGTAATCTGCTGCTTGCAAACAAAAAAACCACCGCTACCAGCGGTGGTTTGTTTGCCGGATCAAGAGCTA
CCAACTCTTTTTCCGAAGGTAACTGGCTTCAGCAGAGCGCAGATACCAAATACTGTCCTTCTAGTGTAGC
CGTAGTTAGGCCACCACTTCAAGAACTCTGTAGCACCGCCTACATACCTCGCTCTGCTAATCCTGTTACC
AGTGGCTGCTGCCAGTGGCGATAAGTCGTGTCTTACCGGGTTGGACTCAAGACGATAGTTACCGGATAAG
GCGCAGCGGTCGGGCTGAACGGGGGGTTCGTGCACACAGCCCAGCTTGGAGCGAACGACCTACACCGAAC
TGAGATACCTACAGCGTGAGCTATGAGAAAGCGCCACGCTTCCCGAAGGGAGAAAGGCGGACAGGTATCC
GGTAAGCGGCAGGGTCGGAACAGGAGAGCGCACGAGGGAGCTTCCAGGGGGAAACGCCTGGTATCTTTAT
AGTCCTGTCGGGTTTCGCCACCTCTGACTTGAGCGTCGATTTTTGTGATGCTCGTCAGGGGGGCGGAGCC
TATGGAAAAACGCCAGCAACGCGGCCTTTTTACGGTTCCTGGCCTTTTGCTGGCCTTTTGCTCACATGTT
CTTTCCTGCGTTATCCCCTGATTCTGTGGATAACCGTATTACCGCCTTTGAGTGAGCTGATACCGCTCGC
CGCAGCCGAACGACCGAGCGCAGCGAGTCAGTGAGCGAGGAAGCGGAAGAGCGCCTGATGCGGTATTTTC
TCCTTACGCATCTGTGCGGTATTTCACACCGCATATATGGTGCACTCTCAGTACAATCTGCTCTGATGCC
GCATAGTTAAGCCAGTATACACTCCGCTATCGCTACGTGACTGGGTCATGGCTGCGCCCCGACACCCGCC
AACACCCGCTGACGCGCCCTGACGGGCTTGTCTGCTCCCGGCATCCGCTTACAGACAAGCTGTGACCGTC
TCCGGGAGCTGCATGTGTCAGAGGTTTTCACCGTCATCACCGAAACGCGCGAGGCAGCTGCGGTAAAGCT
CATCAGCGTGGTCGTGAAGCGATTCACAGATGTCTGCCTGTTCATCCGCGTCCAGCTCGTTGAGTTTCTC
CAGAAGCGTTAATGTCTGGCTTCTGATAAAGCGGGCCATGTTAAGGGCGGTTTTTTCCTGTTTGGTCACT
GATGCCTCCGTGTAAGGGGGATTTCTGTTCATGGGGGTAATGATACCGATGAAACGAGAGAGGATGCTCA
CGATACGGGTTACTGATGATGAACATGCCCGGTTACTGGAACGTTGTGAGGGTAAACAACTGGCGGTATG
GATGCGGCGGGACCAGAGAAAAATCACTCAGGGTCAATGCCAGCGCTTCGTTAATACAGATGTAGGTGTT
CCACAGGGTAGCCAGCAGCATCCTGCGATGCAGATCCGGAACATAATGGTGCAGGGCGCTGACTTCCGCG
TTTCCAGACTTTACGAAACACGGAAACCGAAGACCATTCATGTTGTTGCTCAGGTCGCAGACGTTTTGCA
GCAGCAGTCGCTTCACGTTCGCTCGCGTATCGGTGATTCATTCTGCTAACCAGTAAGGCAACCCCGCCAG
CCTAGCCGGGTCCTCAACGACAGGAGCACGATCATGCGCACCCGTGGCCAGGACCCAACGCTGCCCGAGA
TGCGCCGCGTGCGGCTGCTGGAGATGGCGGACGCGATGGATATGTTCTGCCAAGGGTTGGTTTGCGCATT
CACAGTTCTCCGCAAGAATTGATTGGCTCCAATTCTTGGAGTGGTGAATCCGTTAGCGAGGTGCCGCCGG
CTTCCATTCAGGTCGAGGTGGCCCGGCTCCATGCACCGCGACGCAACGCGGGGAGGCAGACAAGGTATAG
GGCGGCGCCTACAATCCATGCCAACCCGTTCCATGTGCTCGCCGAGGCGGCATAAATCGCCGTGACGATC
AGCGGTCCAGTGATCGAAGTTAGGCTGGTAAGAGCCGCGAGCGATCCTTGAAGCTGTCCCTGATGGTCGT
CATCTACCTGCCTGGACAGCATGGCCTGCAACGCGGGCATCCCGATGCCGCCGGAAGCGAGAAGAATCAT
AATGGGGAAGGCCATCCAGCCTCGCGTCGCGAACGCCAGCAAGACGTAGCCCAGCGCGTCGGCCGCCATG
CCGGCGATAATGGCCTGCTTCTCGCCGAAACGTTTGGTGGCGGGACCAGTGACGAAGGCTTGAGCGAGGG
CGTGCAAGATTCCGAATACCGCAAGCGACAGGCCGATCATCGTCGCGCTCCAGCGAAAGCGGTCCTCGCC
GAAAATGACCCAGAGCGCTGCCGGCACCTGTCCTACGAGTTGCATGATAAAGAAGACAGTCATAAGTGCG
GCGACGATAGTCATGCCCCGCGCCCACCGGAAGGAGCTGACTGGGTTGAAGGCTCTCAAGGGCATCGGTC
GAGATCCCGGTGCCTAATGAGTGAGCTAACTTACATTAATTGCGTTGCGCTCACTGCCCGCTTTCCAGTC
GGGAAACCTGTCGTGCCAGCTGCATTAATGAATCGGCCAACGCGCGGGGAGAGGCGGTTTGCGTATTGGG
CGCCAGGGTGGTTTTTCTTTTCACCAGTGAGACGGGCAACAGCTGATTGCCCTTCACCGCCTGGCCCTGA
GAGAGTTGCAGCAAGCGGTCCACGCTGGTTTGCCCCAGCAGGCGAAAATCCTGTTTGATGGTGGTTAACG
GCGGGATATAACATGAGCTGTCTTCGGTATCGTCGTATCCCACTACCGAGATATCCGCACCAACGCGCAG
CCCGGACTCGGTAATGGCGCGCATTGCGCCCAGCGCCATCTGATCGTTGGCAACCAGCATCGCAGTGGGA
ACGATGCCCTCATTCAGCATTTGCATGGTTTGTTGAAAACCGGACATGGCACTCCAGTCGCCTTCCCGTT
CCGCTATCGGCTGAATTTGATTGCGAGTGAGATATTTATGCCAGCCAGCCAGACGCAGACGCGCCGAGAC
AGAACTTAATGGGCCCGCTAACAGCGCGATTTGCTGGTGACCCAATGCGACCAGATGCTCCACGCCCAGT
CGCGTACCGTCTTCATGGGAGAAAATAATACTGTTGATGGGTGTCTGGTCAGAGACATCAAGAAATAACG
CCGGAACATTAGTGCAGGCAGCTTCCACAGCAATGGCATCCTGGTCATCCAGCGGATAGTTAATGATCAG
CCCACTGACGCGTTGCGCGAGAAGATTGTGCACCGCCGCTTTACAGGCTTCGACGCCGCTTCGTTCTACC
ATCGACACCACCACGCTGGCACCCAGTTGATCGGCGCGAGATTTAATCGCCGCGACAATTTGCGACGGCG
CGTGCAGGGCCAGACTGGAGGTGGCAACGCCAATCAGCAACGACTGTTTGCCCGCCAGTTGTTGTGCCAC
GCGGTTGGGAATGTAATTCAGCTCCGCCATCGCCGCTTCCACTTTTTCCCGCGTTTTCGCAGAAACGTGG
CTGGCCTGGTTCACCACGCGGGAAACGGTCTGATAAGAGACACCGGCATACTCTGCGACATCGTATAACG
TTACTGGTTTCACATTCACCACCCTGAATTGACTCTCTTCCGGGCGCTATCATGCCATACCGCGAAAGGT
TTTGCGCCATTCGATGGTGTCCGGGATCTCGACGCTCTCCCTTATGCGACTCCTGCATTAGGAAGCAGCC
CAGTAGTAGGTTGAGGCCGTTGAGCACCGCCGCCGCAAGGAATGGTGCATGCAAGGAGATGGCGCCCAAC
AGTCCCCCGGCCACGGGGCCTGCCACCATACCCACGCCGAAACAAGCGCTCATGAGCCCGAAGTGGCGAG
CCCGATCTTCCCCATCGGTGATGTCGGCGATATAGGCGCCAGCAACCGCACCTGTGGCGCCGGTGATGCC
GGCCACGATGCGTCCGGCGTAGAGGATCGAGATCTCGATCCCGCGAAATTAATACGACTCACTATAGGGG
AATTGTGAGCGGATAACAATTCCCCTCTAGAAATAATTTTGTTTAACTTTAAGAAGGAGATATACCATGG
GCAGCAGCCATCATCATCATCATCACAGCAGCGGCCTGGTGCCGCGCGGCAGCCATATGCATGCGCAACA
CGATGAAGCTCAACAAAATGCTTTTTATCAAGTCTTAAATATGCCTAACTTAAATGCTGATCAACGCAAT
GGTTTTATCCAAAGCCTTAAAGATGATCCAAGCCAAAGTGCTAACGTTTTAGGTGAAGCTAAAAAACTTA
ATGACTCTCAAGCTCCAAAAGCTGATGCGCAACAAAATAACTTCAACAAAGATCAACAAAGCGCCTTCTA
TGAAATTTTGAACATGCCTAACTTAAACGAAGCGCAACGCAATGGTTTCATTCAAAGTCTTAAAGACGAT
CCAAGCCAAAGCACTAACGTTTTAGGTGAAGCTAAAAAATTAAACGAATCTCAAGCACCGAAAGCTGACA
ACAATTTCAACAAAGAACAACAAAATGCTTTCTATGAAATCTTGAACATGCCTAACTTGAACGAAGAACA
ACGCAATGGTTTCATCCAAAGCTTAAAAGATGACCCAAGTCAAAGTGCTAACCTATTGTCAGAAGCTAAA
AAGTTAAATGAATCTCAAGCACCGAAAGCGGATAACAAATTCAACAAAGAACAACAAAATGCTTTCTATG
AAATCTTACATTTACCTAACTTAAACGAAGAACAACGCAATGGTTTCATCCAAAGCTTAAAAGATGACCC
AAGCCAAAGCGCTAACCTTTTAGCAGAAGCTAAAAAGCTAAATGATGCACAAGCACCAAAAGCTGACAAC
AAATTCAACAAAGAACAACAAAATGCTTTCTATGAAATTTTACATTTACCTAACTTAACTGAAGAACAAC
GTAACGGCTTCATCCAAAGCCTTAAAGACGATCCTTCAGTGAGCAAAGAAATTTTAGCAGAAGCTAAAAA
GCTAAACGATGCTCAAGCACCAAAAGGTGGCGGTGAATTCTCACAAACAGATAACGGCGTAAATAGAAGT
GGTTCTGAAGATCCAACAGTATATAGTGCAACTTCAACTAAAAAATTACATAAAGAACCTGCGACATTAA
TTAAAGCGATTGATGGTGATACGGTTAAATTAATGTACAAAGGTCAACCAATGACATTCAGACTATTATT
GGTTGATACACCTGAAACAAAGCATCCTAAAAAAGGTGTAGAGAAATATGGTCCTGAAGCAAGTGCATTT
ACGAAAAAAATGGTAGAAAATGCAAAGAAAATTGAAGTCGAGTTTGACAAAGGTCAAAGAACTGATAAAT
ATGGACGTGGCTTAGCGTATATTTATGCTGATGGAAAAATGGTAAACGAAGCTTTAGTTCGTCAAGGCTT
GGCTAAAGTTGCTTATGTTTATAAACCTAACAATACACATGAACAACTTTTAAGAAAAAGTGAAGCACAA
GCAAAAAAAGAGAAATTAAATATTTGGAGCGAAGACAACGCTGATTCAGGTCAATAAGGATCCGGCTGCT
AACAAAGCCCGAAAGGAAGCTGAGTTGGCTGCTGCCACCGCTGAGCAATAACTAGCATAACCCCTTGGGG
CCTCTAAACGGGTCTTGAGGGGTTTTTTGCTGAAAGGAGGAACTATATCCGGATATCCCGCAAGAGGCCC
GGCAGTACCGGCATAACCAAGCCTATGCCTACAGCATCCAGGGTGACGGTGCCGAGGATGACGATGAGCG
CATTGTTAGATTTCATACACGGTGCCTGACTGCGTTAGCAATTTAACTGTGATAAACTACCGCATTAAAG
CTTATCGATGATAAGCTGTCAAACATGAGAA
