Features (pLannotate 1.2.2; 22 found; start..end, strand, type, name):
      1..23      +  RBS            RBS: efficient ribosome binding site from bacteriophage T7 gene 10 (Olins and Rangwala, 1989)
     42..58      +  CDS            capTEV™ (fragment): composite tag for in vivo biotinylation, TEV protease cleavage, and 6xHis tagging
     69..86      +  CDS            thrombin site: thrombin recognition and cleavage site
    543..968     +  CDS            protein A: immunoglobulin binding domains of Staphylocuccus aureus protein A
   1041..1487    +  CDS            MNase: micrococcal nuclease from Staphylococcus aureus
   1498..1547    +  CDS            SET1 (fragment): solubility-enhancement tag derived from T7 phage gene 10B
   1555..1602    +  terminator     T7 terminator: transcription terminator for bacteriophage T7 RNA polymerase
   1625..1729    -  CDS            TcR (fragment): tetracycline efflux protein; tet; confers resistance to tetracycline
   1777..1805    -  promoter       tet promoter: E. coli promoter for tetracycline efflux protein gene
   1918..2022    +  promoter       AmpR promoter: bla
   2023..2883    +  CDS            AmpR: β-lactamase; bla; confers resistance to ampicillin, carbenicillin, and related antibiotics
   3054..3642    +  rep_origin     ori: high-copy-number ColE1/pMB1/pBR322/pUC origin of replication
   3828..3967    -  misc_feature   bom: basis of mobility region from pBR322
   4069..4260    -  CDS            rop: Rop protein, which maintains plasmids at low copy number; rop
   4277..4657    +  CDS            YPB1_ECOLX: Protein predicted: Swiss-Prot protein existence level 4. From Escherichia coli.
   4899..5523    -  CDS            TcR (fragment): tetracycline efflux protein; tet; confers resistance to tetracycline
   5538..5559    -  protein_bind   CAP binding site: CAP binding activates transcription in the presence of cAMP. E. coli catabolite activator protein
   5572..6653    -  CDS            lacI: lac repressor; lacI; The lac repressor binds to the lac operator to inhibit transcription in E. coli. This inhibition can be relieved by adding lactose or isopropyl-β-D-thiogalactopyranoside (IPTG).
   6654..6731    -  promoter       lacI promoter: lacI
   6739..7018    -  CDS            TcR (fragment): tetracycline efflux protein; tet; confers resistance to tetracycline
   7040..7058    +  promoter       T7 promoter: promoter for bacteriophage T7 RNA polymerase
   7059..7083    +  protein_bind   lac operator: The lac repressor binds to the lac operator to inhibit transcription in E. coli. This inhibition can be relieved by adding lactose or isopropyl-β-D-thiogalactopyranoside (IPTG). lac repressor encoded by lacI
>Addgene plasmid #124883 | pET15b-pA-Mnase | addgene full sequence | sequence record 243687 | Addgene NGS Result
TTTGTTTAACTTTAAGAAGGAGATATACCATGGGCAGCAGCCATCATCATCATCATCACAGCAGCGGCCT
GGTGCCGCGCGGCAGCCATATGCATGCGCAACACGATGAAGCTCAACAAAATGCTTTTTATCAAGTCTTA
AATATGCCTAACTTAAATGCTGATCAACGCAATGGTTTTATCCAAAGCCTTAAAGATGATCCAAGCCAAA
GTGCTAACGTTTTAGGTGAAGCTAAAAAACTTAATGACTCTCAAGCTCCAAAAGCTGATGCGCAACAAAA
TAACTTCAACAAAGATCAACAAAGCGCCTTCTATGAAATTTTGAACATGCCTAACTTAAACGAAGCGCAA
CGCAATGGTTTCATTCAAAGTCTTAAAGACGATCCAAGCCAAAGCACTAACGTTTTAGGTGAAGCTAAAA
AATTAAACGAATCTCAAGCACCGAAAGCTGACAACAATTTCAACAAAGAACAACAAAATGCTTTCTATGA
AATCTTGAACATGCCTAACTTGAACGAAGAACAACGCAATGGTTTCATCCAAAGCTTAAAAGATGACCCA
AGTCAAAGTGCTAACCTATTGTCAGAAGCTAAAAAGTTAAATGAATCTCAAGCACCGAAAGCGGATAACA
AATTCAACAAAGAACAACAAAATGCTTTCTATGAAATCTTACATTTACCTAACTTAAACGAAGAACAACG
CAATGGTTTCATCCAAAGCTTAAAAGATGACCCAAGCCAAAGCGCTAACCTTTTAGCAGAAGCTAAAAAG
CTAAATGATGCACAAGCACCAAAAGCTGACAACAAATTCAACAAAGAACAACAAAATGCTTTCTATGAAA
TTTTACATTTACCTAACTTAACTGAAGAACAACGTAACGGCTTCATCCAAAGCCTTAAAGACGATCCTTC
AGTGAGCAAAGAAATTTTAGCAGAAGCTAAAAAGCTAAACGATGCTCAAGCACCAAAAGGTGGCGGTGAA
TTCTCACAAACAGATAACGGCGTAAATAGAAGTGGTTCTGAAGATCCAACAGTATATAGTGCAACTTCAA
CTAAAAAATTACATAAAGAACCTGCGACATTAATTAAAGCGATTGATGGTGATACGGTTAAATTAATGTA
CAAAGGTCAACCAATGACATTCAGACTATTATTGGTTGATACACCTGAAACAAAGCATCCTAAAAAAGGT
GTAGAGAAATATGGTCCTGAAGCAAGTGCATTTACGAAAAAAATGGTAGAAAATGCAAAGAAAATTGAAG
TCGAGTTTGACAAAGGTCAAAGAACTGATAAATATGGACGTGGCTTAGCGTATATTTATGCTGATGGAAA
AATGGTAAACGAAGCTTTAGTTCGTCAAGGCTTGGCTAAAGTTGCTTATGTTTATAAACCTAACAATACA
CATGAACAACTTTTAAGAAAAAGTGAAGCACAAGCAAAAAAAGAGAAATTAAATATTTGGAGCGAAGACA
ACGCTGATTCAGGTCAATAAGGATCCGGCTGCTAACAAAGCCCGAAAGGAAGCTGAGTTGGCTGCTGCCA
CCGCTGAGCAATAACTAGCATAACCCCTTGGGGCCTCTAAACGGGTCTTGAGGGGTTTTTTGCTGAAAGG
AGGAACTATATCCGGATATCCCGCAAGAGGCCCGGCAGTACCGGCATAACCAAGCCTATGCCTACAGCAT
CCAGGGTGACGGTGCCGAGGATGACGATGAGCGCATTGTTAGATTTCATACACGGTGCCTGACTGCGTTA
GCAATTTAACTGTGATAAACTACCGCATTAAAGCTTATCGATGATAAGCTGTCAAACATGAGAATTCTTG
AAGACGAAAGGGCCTCGTGATACGCCTATTTTTATAGGTTAATGTCATGATAATAATGGTTTCTTAGACG
TCAGGTGGCACTTTTCGGGGAAATGTGCGCGGAACCCCTATTTGTTTATTTTTCTAAATACATTCAAATA
TGTATCCGCTCATGAGACAATAACCCTGATAAATGCTTCAATAATATTGAAAAAGGAAGAGTATGAGTAT
TCAACATTTCCGTGTCGCCCTTATTCCCTTTTTTGCGGCATTTTGCCTTCCTGTTTTTGCTCACCCAGAA
ACGCTGGTGAAAGTAAAAGATGCTGAAGATCAGTTGGGTGCACGAGTGGGTTACATCGAACTGGATCTCA
ACAGCGGTAAGATCCTTGAGAGTTTTCGCCCCGAAGAACGTTTTCCAATGATGAGCACTTTTAAAGTTCT
GCTATGTGGCGCGGTATTATCCCGTGTTGACGCCGGGCAAGAGCAACTCGGTCGCCGCATACACTATTCT
CAGAATGACTTGGTTGAGTACTCACCAGTCACAGAAAAGCATCTTACGGATGGCATGACAGTAAGAGAAT
TATGCAGTGCTGCCATAACCATGAGTGATAACACTGCGGCCAACTTACTTCTGACAACGATCGGAGGACC
GAAGGAGCTAACCGCTTTTTTGCACAACATGGGGGATCATGTAACTCGCCTTGATCGTTGGGAACCGGAG
CTGAATGAAGCCATACCAAACGACGAGCGTGACACCACGATGCCTGCAGCAATGGCAACAACGTTGCGCA
AACTATTAACTGGCGAACTACTTACTCTAGCTTCCCGGCAACAATTAATAGACTGGATGGAGGCGGATAA
AGTTGCAGGACCACTTCTGCGCTCGGCCCTTCCGGCTGGCTGGTTTATTGCTGATAAATCTGGAGCCGGT
GAGCGTGGGTCTCGCGGTATCATTGCAGCACTGGGGCCAGATGGTAAGCCCTCCCGTATCGTAGTTATCT
ACACGACGGGGAGTCAGGCAACTATGGATGAACGAAATAGACAGATCGCTGAGATAGGTGCCTCACTGAT
TAAGCATTGGTAACTGTCAGACCAAGTTTACTCATATATACTTTAGATTGATTTAAAACTTCATTTTTAA
TTTAAAAGGATCTAGGTGAAGATCCTTTTTGATAATCTCATGACCAAAATCCCTTAACGTGAGTTTTCGT
TCCACTGAGCGTCAGACCCCGTAGAAAAGATCAAAGGATCTTCTTGAGATCCTTTTTTTCTGCGCGTAAT
CTGCTGCTTGCAAACAAAAAAACCACCGCTACCAGCGGTGGTTTGTTTGCCGGATCAAGAGCTACCAACT
CTTTTTCCGAAGGTAACTGGCTTCAGCAGAGCGCAGATACCAAATACTGTCCTTCTAGTGTAGCCGTAGT
TAGGCCACCACTTCAAGAACTCTGTAGCACCGCCTACATACCTCGCTCTGCTAATCCTGTTACCAGTGGC
TGCTGCCAGTGGCGATAAGTCGTGTCTTACCGGGTTGGACTCAAGACGATAGTTACCGGATAAGGCGCAG
CGGTCGGGCTGAACGGGGGGTTCGTGCACACAGCCCAGCTTGGAGCGAACGACCTACACCGAACTGAGAT
ACCTACAGCGTGAGCTATGAGAAAGCGCCACGCTTCCCGAAGGGAGAAAGGCGGACAGGTATCCGGTAAG
CGGCAGGGTCGGAACAGGAGAGCGCACGAGGGAGCTTCCAGGGGGAAACGCCTGGTATCTTTATAGTCCT
GTCGGGTTTCGCCACCTCTGACTTGAGCGTCGATTTTTGTGATGCTCGTCAGGGGGGCGGAGCCTATGGA
AAAACGCCAGCAACGCGGCCTTTTTACGGTTCCTGGCCTTTTGCTGGCCTTTTGCTCACATGTTCTTTCC
TGCGTTATCCCCTGATTCTGTGGATAACCGTATTACCGCCTTTGAGTGAGCTGATACCGCTCGCCGCAGC
CGAACGACCGAGCGCAGCGAGTCAGTGAGCGAGGAAGCGGAAGAGCGCCTGATGCGGTATTTTCTCCTTA
CGCATCTGTGCGGTATTTCACACCGCAATGGTGCACTCTCAGTACAATCTGCTCTGATGCCGCATAGTTA
AGCCAGTATACACTCCGCTATCGCTACGTGACTGGGTCATGGCTGCGCCCCGACACCCGCCAACACCCGC
TGACGCGCCCTGACGGGCTTGTCTGCTCCCGGCATCCGCTTACAGACAAGCTGTGACCGTCTCCGGGAGC
TGCATGTGTCAGAGGTTTTCACCGTCATCACCGAAACGCGCGAGGCAGCTGCGGTAAAGCTCATCAGCGT
GGTCGTGAAGCGATTCACAGATGTCTGCCTGTTCATCCGCGTCCAGCTCGTTGAGTTTCTCCAGAAGCGT
TAATGTCTGGCTTCTGATAAAGCGGGCCATGTTAAGGGCGGTTTTTTCCTGTTTGGTCACTGATGCCTCC
GTGTAAGGGGGATTTCTGTTCATGGGGGTAATGATACCGATGAAACGAGAGAGGATGCTCACGATACGGG
TTACTGATGATGAACATGCCCGGTTACTGGAACGTTGTGAGGGTAAACAACTGGCGGTATGGATGCGGCG
GGACCAGAGAAAAATCACTCAGGGTCAATGCCAGCGCTTCGTTAATACAGATGTAGGTGTTCCACAGGGT
AGCCAGCAGCATCCTGCGATGCAGATCCGGAACATAATGGTGCAGGGCGCTGACTTCCGCGTTTCCAGAC
TTTACGAAACACGGAAACCGAAGACCATTCATGTTGTTGCTCAGGTCGCAGACGTTTTGCAGCAGCAGTC
GCTTCACGTTCGCTCGCGTATCGGTGATTCATTCTGCTAACCAGTAAGGCAACCCCGCCAGCCTAGCCGG
GTCCTCAACGACAGGAGCACGATCATGCGCACCCGTGGCCAGGACCCAACGCTGCCCGAGATGCGCCGCG
TGCGGCTGCTGGAGATGGCGGACGCGATGGATATGTTCTGCCAAGGGTTGGTTTGCGCATTCACAGTTCT
CCGCAAGAATTGATTGGCTCCAATTCTTGGAGTGGTGAATCCGTTAGCGAGGTGCCGCCGGCTTCCATTC
AGGTCGAGGTGGCCCGGCTCCATGCACCGCGACGCAACGCGGGGAGGCAGACAAGGTATAGGGCGGCGCC
TACAATCCATGCCAACCCGTTCCATGTGCTCGCCGAGGCGGCATAAATCGCCGTGACGATCAGCGGTCCA
ATGATCGAAGTTAGGCTGGTAAGAGCCGCGAGCGATCCTTGAAGCTGTCCCTGATGGTCGTCATCTACCT
GCCTGGACAGCATGGCCTGCAACGCGGGCATCCCGATGCCGCCGGAAGCGAGAAGAATCATAATGGGGAA
GGCCATCCAGCCTCGCGTCGCGAACGCCAGCAAGACGTAGCCCAGCGCGTCGGCCGCCATGCCGGCGATA
ATGGCCTGCTTCTCGCCGAAACGTTTGGTGGCGGGACCAGTGACGAAGGCTTGAGCGAGGGCGTGCAAGA
TTCCGAATACCGCAAGCGACAGGCCGATCATCGTCGCGCTCCAGCGAAAGCGGTCCTCGCCGAAAATGAC
CCAGAGCGCTGCCGGCACCTGTCCTACGAGTTGCATGATAAAGAAGACAGTCATAAGTGCGGCGACGATA
GTCATGCCCCGCGCCCACCGGAAGGAGCTGACTGGGTTGAAGGCTCTCAAGGGCATCGGTCGAGATCCCG
GTGCCTAATGAGTGAGCTAACTTACATTAATTGCGTTGCGCTCACTGCCCGCTTTCCAGTCGGGAAACTG
TCGTGCCAGCTGCATTAATGAATCGGCCAACGCGCGGGGAGAGGCGGTTTGCGTATTGGGCGCCAGGGTG
GTTTTTCTTTTCACCAGTGAGACGGGCAACAGCTGATTGCCCTTCACCGCCTGGCCCTGAGAGAGTTGCA
GCAAGCGGTCCACGCTGGTTTGCCCCAGCAGGCGAAAATCCTGTTTGATGGTGGTTAACGGCGGGATATA
ACATGAGCTGTCTTCGGTATCGTCGTATCCCACTACCGAGATATCCGCACCAACGCGCAGCCCGGACTCG
GTAATGGCGCGCATTGCGCCCAGCGCCATCTGATCGTTGGCAACCAGCATCGCAGTGGGAACGATGCCCT
CATTCAGCATTTGCATGGTTTGTTGAAAACCGGACATGGCACTCCAGTCGCCTTCCCGTTCCGCTATCGG
CTGAATTTGATTGCGAGTGAGATATTTATGCCAGCCAGCCAGACGCAGACGCGCCGAGACAGAACTTAAT
GGGCCCGCTAACAGCGCGATTTGCTGGTGACCCAATGCGACCAGATGCTCCACGCCCAGTCGCGTACCGT
CTTCATGGGAGAAAATAATACTGTTGATGGGTGTCTGGTCAGAGACATCAAGAAATAACGCCGGAACATT
AGTGCAGGCAGCTTCCACAGCAATGGCATCCTGGTCATCCAGCGGATAGTTAATGATCAGCCCACTGACG
CGTTGCGCGAGAAGATTGTGCACCGCCGCTTTACAGGCTTCGACGCCGCTTCGTTCTACCATCGACACCA
CCACGCTGGCACCCAGTTGATCGGCGCGAGATTTAATCGCCGCGACAATTTGCGACGGCGCGTGCAGGGC
CAGACTGGAGGTGGCAACGCCAATCAGCAACGACTGTTTGCCCGCCAGTTGTTGTGCCACGCGGTTGGGA
ATGTAATTCAGCTCCGCCATCGCCGCTTCCACTTTTTCCCGCGTTTTCGCAGAAACGTGGCTGGCCTGGT
TCACCACGCGGGAAACGGTCTGATAAGAGACACCGGCATACTCTGCGACATCGTATAACGTTACTGGTTT
CACATTCACCACCCTGAATTGACTCTCTTCCGGGCGCTATCATGCCATACCGCGAAAGGTTTTGCGCCAT
TCGATGGTGTCCGGGATCTCGACGCTCTCCCTTATGCGACTCCTGCATTAGGAAGCAGCCCAGTAGTAGG
TTGAGGCCGTTGAGCACCGCCGCCGCAAGGAATGGTGCATGCAAGGAGATGGCGCCCAACAGTCCCCCGG
CCACGGGGCCTGCCACCATACCCACGCCGAAACAAGCGCTCATGAGCCCGAAGTGGCGAGCCCGATCTTC
CCCATCGGTGATGTCGGCGATATAGGCGCCAGCAACCGCACCTGTGGCGCCGGTGATGCCGGCCACGATG
CGTCCGGCGTAGAGGATCGAGATCTCGATCCCGCGAAATTAATACGACTCACTATAGGGGAATTGTGAGC
GGATAACAATTCCCCTCTAGAAATAAT
