>Addgene plasmid #124883 | pET15b-pA-Mnase | depositor partial sequence | sequence record 238536 | T7promoter
NNNNNNNGNNNNNTNNCTCTAGAATAATTTTGTTTAACTTTAAGAAGGAGATATACCATGGGCAGCAGCC
ATCATCATCATCATCACAGCAGCGGCCTGGTGCCGCGCGGCAGCCATATGCATGCGCAACACGATGAAGC
TCAACAAAATGCTTTTTATCAAGTCTTAAATATGCCTAACTTAAATGCTGATCAACGCAATGGTTTTATC
CAAAGCCTTAAAGATGATCCAAGCCAAAGTGCTAACGTTTTAGGTGAAGCTAAAAAACTTAATGACTCTC
AAGCTCCAAAAGCTGATGCGCAACAAAATAACTTCAACAAAGATCAACAAAGCGCCTTCTATGAAATTTT
GAACATGCCTAACTTAAACGAAGCGCAACGCAATGGTTTCATTCAAAGTCTTAAAGACGATCCAAGCCAA
AGCACTAACGTTTTAGGTGAAGCTAAAAAATTAAACGAATCTCAAGCACCGAAAGCTGACAACAATTTCA
ACAAAGAACAACAAAATGCTTTCTATGAAATCTTGAACATGCCTAACTTGAACGAAGAACAACGCAATGG
TTTCATCCAAAGCTTAAAAGATGACCCAAGTCAAAGTGCTAACCTATTGTCAGAAGCTAAAAAGTTAAAT
GAATCTCAAGCACCGAAAGCGGATAACAAATTCAACAAAGAACAACAAAATGCTTTCTATGAAATCTTAC
ATTTACCTAACTTAAACGAAGAACAACGCAATGGTTTCATCCAAAGCTTAAAAGATGACCCAAGCCAAAG
CGCTAACCTTTTAGCAGAAGCTAAAAAGCTAAATGATGCACAAGCACCAAAAGCTGACAACAAATTCAAC
AAAGAACAACAAAATGCTTTCTATGAAATTTTACATTTACCTAACTTAACTGAAGAACAACGTAACGGCT
TCATCCAAAGCCTTAAAGACGATCCTTCAGTGAGCAAAGAAATTTTAGCAGAAGCTAAAAAGCTAAACGA
TGCTCAAGCACCAAAAGGNGGNCGGTGAATTCTCACAAACAGATAACGGCGTAAATAGAAGTGGTTCTGA
AGATCCAACAGTATATAGTGCAACTTCAACTAAAAAATTACATAAAGAACCTGCGACATTAATTAAAGCG
ATTGATGGTGATACGGTTAAATTAATGTACAAAGGTCAACCATGGANNTTCANNCTATTATTGGGTTGAN
NCCCNTGAAACAANGCATCCTAAAAAAGGGNNAANNAANNNTGGNTCCNGAANCCAGNNNCNTTNCCNAN
AAANNGGNAAAANNGNCAAAAAAANTNNAATTCCAGTTTGNNAAGGNCNAANAANNNNAAANT
