>Addgene plasmid #124883 | pET15b-pA-Mnase | depositor partial sequence | sequence record 238537 | T7terminator
NNNNNNNNNNNNCNNCTTTCGGGCTTTGTTAGCAGCCGGATCCTTATTGACCTGAATCAGCGTTGTCTTC
GCTCCAAATATTTAATTTCTCTTTTTTTGCTTGTGCTTCACTTTTTCTTAAAAGTTGTTCATGTGTATTG
TTAGGTTTATAAACATAAGCAACTTTAGCCAAGCCTTGACGAACTAAAGCTTCGTTTACCATTTTTCCAT
CAGCATAAATATACGCTAAGCCACGTCCATATTTATCAGTTCTTTGACCTTTGTCAAACTCGACTTCAAT
TTTCTTTGCATTTTCTACCATTTTTTTCGTAAATGCACTTGCTTCAGGACCATATTTCTCTACACCTTTT
TTAGGATGCTTTGTTTCAGGTGTATCAACCAATAATAGTCTGAATGTCATTGGTTGACCTTTGTACATTA
ATTTAACCGTATCACCATCAATCGCTTTAATTAATGTCGCAGGTTCTTTATGTAATTTTTTAGTTGAAGT
TGCACTATATACTGTTGGATCTTCAGAACCACTTCTATTTACGCCGTTATCTGTTTGTGAGAATTCACCG
CCACCTTTTGGTGCTTGAGCATCGTTTAGCTTTTTAGCTTCTGCTAAAATTTCTTTGCTCACTGAAGGAT
CGTCTTTAAGGCTTTGGATGAAGCCGTTACGTTGTTCTTCAGTTAAGTTAGGTAAATGTAAAATTTCATA
GAAAGCATTTTGTTGTTCTTTGTTGAATTTGTTGTCAGCTTTTGGTGCTTGTGCATCATTTAGCTTTTTA
GCTTCTGCTAAAAGGTTAGCGCTTTGGCTTGGGTCATCTTTTAAGCTTTGGATGAAACCATTGCGTTGTT
CTTCGTTTAAGTTAGGTAAATGTAAGATTTCATAGAAAGCATTTTGTTGTTCTTTGTTGAATTTGTTATC
CGCTTTCGGTGCTTGAGATTCATTTAACTTTTTAGCTTCTGACAATAGGTTAGCACTTTGACTTGGGTCA
TCTTTTAAGCTTTGGATGAAACCATTGCGTTGTTCTTCGTTCAAGTTAGGCATGTTCAAGATTTCATAGA
AAGCATTTTGTTGTTCTTTGTTGAAATTGTTGTCAGCTTTCGGTGCTTGNNATTCGTTTAATTTTTTAGC
TTCACCTAAAACGTTAGTGCTTTGGNCTGGNATCGTNTTTAANACTTTGAATGAAACCATTGNNGTTGNN
CTTCGTTTAAGTTAGGCNGNTTCAAAATTTCNTANAAGGNNNTTNNTTGNATTTNNNTTGAANTNNTTTN
NNTTGGNNNNNNCNTTTTGGNNNCTTGNAANNNNNNAANGTTTT
